>Addgene plasmid #13276 | pGEX-2TK-14-3-3 beta GST | addgene partial sequence | sequence record 19646 | 13276 with pGEX5'
CTGGTTCCGCGTGGATCCATGACCATGGACAAAAGTGAGCTGGTACAGAAAGCCAAACTCGCTGAGCAGG
CTGAGCGCTATGATGATATGGCTGCAGCCATGAAGGCAGTCACAGAACAGGGGCATGAACTCTCCAACGA
AGAGAGAAATCTGCTCTCTGTTGCCTACAAGAATGTGGTAGGCGCCCGCCGCTCTTCCTGGCGTGTCATC
TCCAGCATTGAGCAGAAAACAGAGAGGAATGAGAAGAAGCAGCAGATGGGCAAAGAGTACCGTGAGAAGA
TAGAGGCAGAACTGCAGGACATCTGCAATGATGTTCTGGAGCTGTTGGACAAATATCTTATTCCCAATGC
TACACAACCAGAAAGTAAGGTGTTCTACTTGAAAATGAAAGGAGATTATTTTAGGTATCTTTCTGAAGTG
GCATCTGGAGACAACAAACAAACCACTGTGTCGAACTCCCAGCAGGCTTACCAGGAAGCATTTGAAATTA
GTAAGAAAGAAATGCAGCCTACACACCCAATTCGTCTTGGTCTGGCACTAAATTTCTCAGTCTTTTACTA
TGAGATTCTAAACTCTCCTGAAAAGGCCTGTAGCCTGGCAAAAACGGCATTTGATGAAGCAATTGCTGAA
