[The description below was written by a language model from this plasmid's Addgene catalogue record.]
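Description:
pGEX-2TK-14-3-3 beta GST is a bacterial expression plasmid built on the commercial pGEX-2TK backbone (about 5 kb without insert) for producing human 14-3-3 beta, the product of the YWHAB gene, as a glutathione S-transferase fusion in E. coli. It is maintained as a high-copy plasmid under ampicillin selection. No feature table accompanies the record, so the promoter and origin of replication are not stated. Vectors of the pGEX family generally drive the GST fusion from an IPTG-inducible tac promoter with a plasmid-borne lacI repressor. The 2TK version is known for carrying a thrombin cleavage site and a protein kinase A recognition site between GST and the cloning sites, which allow tag removal and in vitro phosphate labelling of the fusion.

The 14-3-3 beta coding sequence was inserted by restriction cloning between the BamHI and EcoRI sites, placing it in frame downstream of the backbone-encoded N-terminal GST tag. It is not recorded whether these sites survived cloning. The depositor notes that the insert lacks its native stop codon, so translation terminates at the stop codons supplied by pGEX-2TK. The expressed protein therefore carries a short extra vector-derived extension at its C-terminus, a flaw said to have been corrected in related HA-tagged constructs.

The GST moiety permits one-step purification on glutathione resin and use of the immobilised fusion in pull-down or binding assays. This fits the associated work on the structural basis of phosphopeptide recognition by 14-3-3 proteins, although the record does not give a specific purpose for this plasmid.
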