Addgene plasmid #13276: pGEX-2TK-14-3-3 beta GST
Depositing lab: Michael Yaffe. Depositing organization: Massachusetts Institute of Technology. Publication: The structural basis for 14-3-3:phosphopeptide binding specificity. Yaffe MB, Rittinger K, Volinia S, Caron PR, Aitken A, Leffers H, Gamblin SJ, Smerdon SJ, Cantley LC. Cell. 1997 Dec 26. 91(7):961-71. 10.1016/S0092-8674(00)80487-0 PubMed 9428519.
Backbone
  Vector backbone: pGEX-2TK
  Backbone manufacturer: Amersham
  Backbone size w/o insert (bp): 4969
  Vector type: Bacterial Expression
Growth in bacteria
  Bacterial resistance: Ampicillin, 100 μg/mL
  Growth temperature: 37°C
  Growth strain: DH5alpha
  Copy number: High Copy
Gene/Insert
  Gene/Insert name: 14-3-3 beta
  Species: H. sapiens (human)
  Entrez Gene: YWHAB (a.k.a. GW128, HEL-S-1, HS1, KCIP-1, YWHAA)
  Tag / fusion protein: GST (N terminal on backbone)
  Cloning method: Restriction Enzyme; 5′ cloning site BamHI (unknown if destroyed); 3′ cloning site EcoRI (unknown if destroyed)
  Sequencing primers: 5′ pGEX
Terms and licenses: Academic/Nonprofit Terms; Industry Terms: Not Available to Industry
Depositor comments: Uses stop codons of pGEX-2TK rather than 14-3-3 and contains a small extra C-terminal extension. This has been corrected in the HA-tagged constructs.
How to cite: pGEX-2TK-14-3-3 beta GST was a gift from Michael Yaffe (Addgene plasmid # 13276 ; http://n2t.net/addgene:13276 ; RRID:Addgene_13276)
